>Addgene plasmid #70283 | pRL648 | depositor full sequence | sequence record 146363 | pRL648 sequence 3767 bps
TCGCGCGTTTCGGTGATGACGGTGAAAACCTCTGACACATGCAGCTCCCGGAGACGGTCACAGCTTGTCT
GTAAGCGGATGCCGGGAGCAGACAAGCCCGTCAGGGCGCGTCAGCGGGTGTTGGCGGGTGTCGGGGCTGG
CTTAACTATGCGGCATCAGAGCAGATTGTACTGAGAGTGCACCATATGCGGTGTGAAATACCGCACAGAT
GCGTAAGGAGAAAATACCGCATCAGGCGCCATTCGCCATTCAGGCTGCGCAACTGTTGGGAAGGGCGATC
GGTGCGGGCCTCTTCGCTATTACGCCAGCTGGCGAAGGGGGGATGTGCTGCAAGGCGATTAAGTTGGGTA
ACGCCAGGGTTTTCCCAGTCACGACGTTGTAAAACGACGGCCAGTGAATTCGAGCTCGGTACCCGGGGAT
CCTCTAGAGGATCCCCGGTGGGCGAAGAACTCCAGCATGAGATCCCCGCGCTGGAGGATCATCCAGCCGG
CGTCCCGGAAAACGATTCCGAAGCCCAACCTTTCATAGAAGGCGGCGGTGGAATCGAAATCTCGTGATGG
CAGGTTGGGCGTCGCTTGGTCGGTCATTTCGAACCCCAGAGTCCCGCTCAGAAGAACTCGTCAAGAAGGC
GATAGAAGGCGATGCGCTGCGAATCGGGAGCGGCGATACCGTAAAGCACGAGGAAGCGGTCAGCCCATTC
GCCGCCAAGCTCTTCAGCAATATCACGGGTAGCCAACGCTATGTCCTGATAGCGGTCCGCCACACCCAGC
CGGCCACAGTCGATGAATCCAGAAAAGCGGCCATTTTCCACCATGATATTCGGCAAGCAGGCATCGCCAT
GGGTCACGACGAGATCATCGCCGTCGGGCATGCGCGCCTTGAGCCTGGCGAACAGTTCGGCTGGCGCGAG
CCCCTGATGCTCTTCGTCCAGATCATCCTGATCGACAAGACCGGCTTCCATCCGAGTACGTGCTCGCTCG
ATGCGATGTTTCGCTTGGTGGTCGAATGGGCAGGTAGCCGGATCAAGCGTATGCAGCCGCCGCATTGCAT
CAGCCATGATGGATACTTTCTCGGCAGGAGCAAGGTGAGATGACAGGAGATCCTGCCCCGGCACTTCGCC
CAATAGCAGCCAGTCCCTTCCCGCTTCAGTGACAACGTCGAGCACAGCTGCGCAAGGAACGCCCGTCGTG
GCCAGCCACGATAGCCGCGCTGCCTCGTCCTGCAGTTCATTCAGGGCACCGGACAGGTCGGTCTTGACAA
AAAGAACCGGGCGCCCCTGCGCTGACAGCCGGAACACGGCGGCATCAGAGCAGCCGATTGTCTGTTGTGC
CCAGTCATAGCCGAATAGCCTCTCCACCCAAGCGGCCGGAGAACCTGCGTGCAATCCATCTTGTTCAATC
ATGCGAAACGATCCTCATCCTGTCTCTTGATCAGATCCGTCCTTGTTATTCAACAGTATAACATGTCTTA
TACGCCCGTGTCAACCAATATTCATTGAGATCCTCTAGAGGATCCCCGGGTACCGAGCTCGAATTCGTAA
TCATGGTCATAGCTGTTTCCTGTGTGAAATTGTTATCCGCTCACAATTCCACACAACATACGAGCCGGAA
GCATAAAGTGTAAAGCCTGGGGTGCCTAATGAGTGAGCTAACTCACATTAATTGCGTTGCGCTCACTGCC
CGCTTTCCAGTCGGGAAACCTGTCGTGCCAGCTGGATTAATGAATCGGCCAACGCGCGGGGAGAGGCGGT
TTGCGTATTGGGCGCTCTTCCGCTTCCTCGCTCACTGACTCGCTGCGCTCGGTCGTTCGGCTGCGGCGAG
CGGTATCAGCTCACTCAAAGGCGGTAATACGGTTATCCACAGAATCAGGGGATAACGCAGGAAAGAACAT
GTGAGCAAAAGGCCAGCAAAAGGCCAGGAACCGTAAAAAGGCCGCGTTGCTGGCGTTTTTCCATAGGCTC
CGCCCCCCTGACGAGCATCACAAAAATCGACGCTCAAGTCAGAGGTGGCGAAACCCGACAGGACTATAAA
GATACCAGGCGTTTCCCCCTGGAAGCTCCCTCGTGCGCTCTCCTGTTCCGACCCTGCCGCTTACCGGATA
CCTGTCCGCCTTTCTCCCTTCGGGAAGCGTGGCGCTTTCTCAATGCTCACGCTGTAGGTATCTCAGTTCG
GTGTAGGTCGTTCGCTCCAAGCTGGGCTGTGTGCACGAACCCCCCGTTCAGCCCGACCGCTGCGCCTTAT
CCGGTAACTATCGTCTTGAGTCCAACCCGGTAAGACACGACTTATCGCCACTGGCAGCAGCCACTGGTAA
CAGGATTAGCAGAGCGAGGTATGTAGGCGGTGCTACAGAGTTCTTGAAGTGGTGGCCTAACTACGGCTAC
ACTAGAAGGACAGTATTTGGTATCTGCGCTCTGCTGAAGCCAGTTACCTTCGGAAAAAGAGTTGGTAGCT
CTTGATCCGGCAAACAAACCACCGCTGGTAGCGGTGGTTTTTTTGTTTGCAAGCAGCAGATTACGCGCAG
AAAAAAAGGATCTCAAGAAGATCCTTTGATCTTTTCTACGGGGTCTGACGCTCAGTGGAACGAAAACTCA
CGTTAAGGGATTTTGGTCATGAGATTATCAAAAAGGATCTTCACCTAGATCCTTTTAAATTAAAAATGAA
GTTTTAAATCAATCTAAAGTATATATGAGTAAACTTGGTCTGACAGTTACCAATGCTTAATCAGTGAGGC
ACCTATCTCAGCGATCTGTCTATTTCGTTCATCCATAGTTGCCTGACTCCCCGTCGTGTAGATAACTACG
ATACGGGAGGGCTTACCATCTGGCCCCAGTGCTGCAATGATACCGCGAGACCCACGCTCACCGGCTCCAG
ATTTATCAGCAATAAACCAGCCAGCCGGAAGGGCCGAGCGCAGAAGTGGTCCTGCAACTTTATCCGCCTC
CATCCAGTCTATTAATTGTTGCCGGGAAGCTAGAGTAAGTAGTTCGCCAGTTAATAGTTTGCGCAACGTT
GTTGCCATTGCTACAGGCATCGTGGTGTCACGCTCGTCGTTTGGTATGGCTTCATTCAGCTCCGGTTCCC
AACGATCAAGGCGAGTTACATGATCCCCCATGTTGTGCAAAAAAGCGGTTAGCTCCTTCGGTCCTCCGAT
CGTTGTCAGAAGTAAGTTGGCCGCAGTGTTATCACTCATGGTTATGGCAGCACTGCATAATTCTCTTACT
GTCATGCCATCCGTAAGATGCTTTTCTGTGACTGGTGAGTACTCAACCAAGTCATTCTGAGAATAGTGTA
TGCGGCGACCGAGTTGCTCTTGCCCGGCGTCAATACGGGATAATACCGCGCCACATAGCAGAACTTTAAA
AGTGCTCATCATTGGAAAACGTTCTTCGGGGCGAAAACTCTCAAGGATCTTACCGCTGTTGAGATCCAGT
TCGATGTAACCCACTCGTGCACCCAACTGATCTTCAGCATCTTTTACTTTCACCAGCGTTTCTGGGTGAG
CAAAAACAGGAAGGCAAAATGCCGCAAAAAAGGGAATAAGGGCGACACGGAAATGTTGAATACTCATACT
CTTCCTTTTTCAATATTATTGAAGCATTTATCAGGGTTATTGTCTCATGAGCGGATACATATTTGAATGT
ATTTAGAAAAATAAACAAATAGGGGTTCCGCGCACATTTCCCCGAAAAGTGCCACCTGACGTCTAAGAAA
CCATTATTATCATGACATTAACCTATAAAAATAGGCGTATCACGAGGCCCTTTCGTC
Features (pLannotate 1.2.2; 14 found; start..end, strand, type, name):
    137..236     +  misc_feature   bom (fragment): basis of mobility region from pBR322
    242..399     -  CDS            lacZα (fragment): LacZα fragment of β-galactosidase; lacZ fragment
    396..429     +  misc_feature   MCS (fragment): pUC18/19 multiple cloning site
    432..587     -  CDS            ble (fragment): BLE_KLEPN - Experimental evidence at protein level: Swiss-Prot protein existence level 1. Binding protein with a strong affinity to the bleomycin family of antibiotics. Binds to CL990; an antimitotic-antibiotic compound. From Klebsiella pneumoniae.
    608..1402    -  CDS            NeoR/KanR: aminoglycoside phosphotransferase from Tn5; aph(3')-II (or nptII); confers resistance to neomycin, kanamycin, and G418 (Geneticin®)
   1503..1536    -  misc_feature   MCS (fragment): pUC18/19 multiple cloning site
   1570..1586    -  protein_bind   lac operator: The lac repressor binds to the lac operator to inhibit transcription in E. coli. This inhibition can be relieved by adding lactose or isopropyl-β-D-thiogalactopyranoside (IPTG). lac repressor encoded by lacI
   1594..1624    -  promoter       lac promoter: promoter for the E. coli lac operon
   1639..1660    -  protein_bind   CAP binding site: CAP binding activates transcription in the presence of cAMP. E. coli catabolite activator protein
   1673..1765    -  CDS            lacI (fragment): lac repressor; lacI; The lac repressor binds to the lac operator to inhibit transcription in E. coli. This inhibition can be relieved by adding lactose or isopropyl-β-D-thiogalactopyranoside (IPTG).
   1948..2536    -  rep_origin     ori: high-copy-number ColE1/pMB1/pBR322/pUC origin of replication
   2707..3567    -  CDS            AmpR: β-lactamase; bla; confers resistance to ampicillin, carbenicillin, and related antibiotics
   3568..3672    -  promoter       AmpR promoter: bla
   3767..35      +  CDS            rop (fragment) (across the origin): Rop protein, which maintains plasmids at low copy number; rop
