[The description below was written by a language model from this plasmid's Addgene catalogue record and pLannotate feature annotations shown in this document.]
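Description:
pRL648 is a small, high-copy pUC-based plasmid (3,767 bp in the depositor's full sequence) catalogued as an empty backbone and bacterial shuttle vector. It serves as a source of an excisable antibiotic-resistance cassette. It replicates in E. coli from the ColE1/pUC-type origin and carries the β-lactamase gene with its own promoter, so it can be selected with ampicillin. The cassette adds kanamycin resistance, and the record lists dual ampicillin and kanamycin selection. The annotation also picks up short bom, rop and lacI fragments, which are remnants of pBR322/pUC ancestry rather than functional units.

The payload sits in the pUC lacZα region, downstream of the CAP site, lac promoter and lac operator. It consists of the Tn5 aminoglycoside phosphotransferase gene (nptII, conferring kanamycin, neomycin and G418 resistance), followed by a fragment of the adjacent Tn5 bleomycin-resistance gene. According to the record, the marker is driven by a psbA promoter taken from an earlier plasmid and joined to the Tn5 segment through a few base pairs of pUC8 sequence. The automated feature table does not annotate this promoter, although an unannotated gap lies upstream of the resistance gene. The cassette is placed between BamHI and SmaI sites of a symmetric polylinker, seen in the annotation as two polylinker fragments in opposite orientations on either side of the marker. Because the same restriction sites occur on both flanks, a single enzyme can release the PpsbA-Km unit for insertion elsewhere. The associated literature concerns genetic analysis of the cyanobacterium Anabaena sp. PCC 7120, which suggests use of the cassette for marking or interrupting genes in that organism, though the record does not state this explicitly.
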