Addgene plasmid #70283: pRL648
Purpose: (Empty Backbone) pUC plasmid with inverted polylinker flanking PpsbA-Km marker
Depositing lab: Peter Wolk. Depositing organization: Michigan State University. Publication: Analysis of a Het- mutation in Anabaena sp. strain PCC 7120 implicates a secondary metabolite in the regulation of heterocyst spacing. Black TA, Wolk CP. J Bacteriol. 1994 Apr;176(8):2282-92. PubMed 8157596.
Backbone
  Vector backbone: pUC
  Backbone size (bp): 2686
  Vector type: Bacterial shuttle vector
  Selectable markers: Neomycin (select with G418)
Growth in bacteria
  Bacterial resistance: Ampicillin and Kanamycin, 100 & 50 μg/mL
  Growth temperature: 30°C
  Growth strain: DH5alphaMCR
  Copy number: High Copy
Gene/Insert
  Cloning method: Restriction Enzyme
  Sequencing primers: 5′ M13-F20; 3′ M13-R
Resource information
  A portion of this plasmid was derived from a plasmid made by: From pAH484 (see pRL439, Addgene plasmid 70258) and from transposon Tn5, connected with a 6-bp segment from pUC8, and all set between a pair of BamHI and SmaI sites in symmetric polylinker L.HEHl from Elhai and Wolk, 1988, PMID 2851487.
Terms and licenses: Academic/Nonprofit Terms; Industry Terms: Not Available to Industry
Depositor comments: Additional references: Elhai J, Wolk CP (1988) A versatile class of positive selection vectors based on the nonviability of palindrome-containing plasmids that allows cloning into long polylinkers. Gene 68: 119-138 Kuritz T, Ernst A, Black TA, Wolk CP (1993) High-resolution mapping of genetic loci of Anabaena PCC 7120 required for photosynthesis and nitrogen fixation. Mol Microbiol 8: 101-110
How to cite: pRL648 was a gift from Peter Wolk (Addgene plasmid # 70283 ; http://n2t.net/addgene:70283 ; RRID:Addgene_70283)
