>Addgene plasmid #70283 | pRL648 | addgene partial sequence | sequence record 146351 | M13pUC-Fwd 5'-CCCAGTCACGACGTTGTAAAACG-3'
CCTCTAGAGGATCCCCGGTGGGCGAAGAACTCCAGCATGAGATCCCCGCGCTGGAGGATCATCCAGCCGG
CGTCCCGGAAAACGATTCCGAAGCCCAACCTTTCATAGAAGGCGGCGGTGGAATCGAAATCTCGTGATGG
CAGGTTGGGCGTCGCTTGGTCGGTCATTTCGAACCCCAGAGTCCCGCTCAGAAGAACTCGTCAAGAAGGC
GATAGAAGGCGATGCGCTGCGAATCGGGAGCGGCGATACCGTAAAGCACGAGGAAGCGGTCAGCCCATTC
GCCGCCAAGCTCTTCAGCAATATCACGGGTAGCCAACGCTATGTCCTGATAGCGGTCCGCCACACCCAGC
CGGCCACAGTCGATGAATCCAGAAAAGCGGCCATTTTCCACCATGATATTCGGCAAGCAGGCATCGCCAT
GGGTCACGACGAGATCATCGCCGTCGGGCATGCGCGCCTTGAGCCTGGCGAACAGTTCGGCTGGCGCGAG
CCCCTGATGCTCTTCGTCCAGATCATCCTGATCGACAAGACCGGCTTCCATCCGAGTACGTGCTCGCTCG
ATGCGATGTTTCGCTTGGTGGTCGAATGGGCAGGTAGCCGGATCAAGCGTATGCAGCCGCCGCATTGCAT
CAGCCATGATGGATACTTTCTCGGCAGGAGCAAGGTGAGATGACAGGAGATCCTGCCCCGGCACTTCGCC
CAATAGCAGCCAGTCCCTTCCCGCTTCAGTGACAACGTCGAGCACAGCTGCGCAAGGAACGCCCGTCGTG
GCCAGCCACGATAGCCGCGCTGCCTCGTC
