>Addgene plasmid #70283 | pRL648 | addgene partial sequence | sequence record 146352 | M13pUC-Rev 5'-AGCGGATAACAATTTCACACAGG-3'
CTCGGTACCCGGGGATCCTCTAGAGGATCTCAATGAATATTGGTTGACACGGGCGTATAAGACATGTTAT
ACTGTTGAATAACAAGGACGGATCTGATCAAGAGACAGGATGAGGATCGTTTCGCATGATTGAACAAGAT
GGATTGCACGCAGGTTCTCCGGCCGCTTGGGTGGAGAGGCTATTCGGCTATGACTGGGCACAACAGACAA
TCGGCTGCTCTGATGCCGCCGTGTTCCGGCTGTCAGCGCAGGGGCGCCCGGTTCTTTTTGTCAAGACCGA
CCTGTCCGGTGCCCTGAATGAACTGCAGGACGAGGCAGCGCGGCTATCGTGGCTGGCCACGACGGGCGTT
CCTTGCGCAGCTGTGCTCGACGTTGTCACTGAAGCGGGAAGGGACTGGCTGCTATTGGGCGAAGTGCCGG
GGCAGGATCTCCTGTCATCTCACCTTGCTCCTGCCGAGAAAGTATCCATCATGGCTGATGCAATGCGGCG
GCTGCATACGCTTGATCCGGCTACCTGCCCATTCGACCACCAAGCGAAACATCGCATCGAGCGAGCACGT
ACTCGGATGGAAGCCGGTCTTGTCGATCAGGATGATCTGGACGAAGAGCATCAGGGGCTCGCGCCAGCCG
AACTGTTCGCCAGGCTCAAGGCGCGCATGCCCGACGGCGATGATCTCGTCGTGACCCATGGCGATGCCTG
CTTGCCGAATATCATGGTGGAAAATGGCCGCTTTTCTGGATTCATCGACTGTGGCCGGCTGGGTGTGGCG
GACCGCTATCAGGACATAGCGTTGGCTACCCGTGATATTGCTGAAGAGCTTGGCGGC
